Addgene plasmid #249413: pCAG-mouseSlc9c1(ΔExchanger/ΔVSD (S1-S3))-PA
Purpose: Expression vector of mouse Slc9c1(aa733-1175) tagged with PA at C-terminus under the CAG promoter
Depositing lab: Masahito Ikawa. Depositing organization: The University of Osaka. Publication: Formation of a complex between TMEM217 and the sodium-proton exchanger SLC9C1 is crucial for mouse sperm motility and male fertility. Iida-Norita R, Miyata H, Ninomiya A, Emori C, Kamoshita M, Pan C, Wang H, Ikawa M. Proc Natl Acad Sci U S A. 2025 Oct 21;122(42):e2513924122. doi: 10.1073/pnas.2513924122. Epub 2025 Oct 15. PubMed 41091759.
Backbone
  Vector backbone: pCAG1.1
  Vector type: Mammalian Expression
Growth in bacteria
  Bacterial resistance: Ampicillin, 100 μg/mL
  Growth temperature: 37°C
  Growth strain: DH5alpha
  Copy number: Unknown
Gene/Insert
  Gene/Insert name: Slc9c1
  Species: M. musculus (mouse)
  Mutation: deleted amino acids 1-732
  Entrez Gene: Slc9c1 (a.k.a. Gm610, NHE-10, Slc9a10, sNHE, spermNHE)
  Promoter: CAG
  Tag / fusion protein: PA (C terminal on backbone)
  Cloning method: Restriction Enzyme; 5′ cloning site SalI (not destroyed); 3′ cloning site NheI (not destroyed)
  Sequencing primers: 5′ GCCTTCTTCTTTTTCCTACAGC
Terms and licenses: Academic/Nonprofit Terms; Industry Terms: Not Available to Industry
How to cite: pCAG-mouseSlc9c1(ΔExchanger/ΔVSD (S1-S3))-PA was a gift from Masahito Ikawa (Addgene plasmid # 249413 ; http://n2t.net/addgene:249413 ; RRID:Addgene_249413)
