[The description below was written by a language model from this plasmid's Addgene catalogue record and pLannotate feature annotations shown in this document.]
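Description:
pCAG-mouseSlc9c1(ΔExchanger/ΔVSD (S1-S3))-PA is a 6.6 kb mammalian expression plasmid built on the pCAG1.1 backbone. It is propagated in E. coli through a high-copy ColE1/pUC-type origin and selected with ampicillin via the β-lactamase gene. The backbone shows pBluescript ancestry: an f1 phage origin, T3 and T7 promoters, and remnants of the lac promoter/operator, lacZα and lacI. These play no role in mammalian expression.

The payload is an N-terminally truncated mouse Slc9c1, the sperm-specific sodium/proton exchanger required for sperm motility and fertility. Amino acids 1-732 are deleted, leaving residues 733-1175. As the construct name indicates, this removes the exchanger domain and segments S1-S3 of the voltage-sensing domain while retaining the C-terminal portion of the protein. The fragment was cloned between SalI and NheI sites, both preserved, and is fused at its C-terminus to a backbone-encoded PA epitope tag. The automated annotation does not call the tag as a separate feature. Transcription is driven by the CAG promoter, composed of the CMV immediate-early enhancer, the chicken β-actin promoter and a chimeric β-actin/β-globin intron, which gives strong constitutive expression in many mammalian cell types. The transcript ends at a rabbit β-globin polyadenylation signal. The short "HBB" coding fragment annotated just upstream of that signal most likely reflects β-globin 3′ sequence carried in the terminator region rather than an expressed product.

According to the associated publication title, the plasmid belongs to a study of complex formation between TMEM217 and SLC9C1 in mouse sperm motility and male fertility. A tagged deletion construct like this would suit domain mapping of protein interactions in transfected cells, although the record does not state the specific assays.
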