Features (pLannotate 1.2.2; 18 found; start..end, strand, type, name):
     17..396     +  enhancer       CMV enhancer: human cytomegalovirus immediate early enhancer
    398..673     +  promoter       chicken β-actin promoter: No description available
    674..1688    +  intron         chimeric intron: chimera between introns from chicken β-actin and rabbit β-globin
   1749..1777    +  misc_feature   MCS (fragment): pBluescript multiple cloning site
   1785..3119    +  CDS            Slc9c1 (fragment): SL9C1_MOUSE - Also known as Gm610, Slc9a10. Experimental evidence at protein level: Swiss-Prot protein existence level 1. Sperm-specific sodium/hydrogen exchanger involved in intracellular pH regulation of spermatozoa. Required for sperm motility and fertility. Involved in sperm cell hyperactivation, a step needed for sperm motility which is essential late in the preparation of sperm for fertilization. Required for the expression and bicarbonate regulation of the soluble adenylyl cyclase (sAC). From Mus musculus (Mouse).
   3171..3242    +  CDS            HBB (fragment): HBB_PONPY - Experimental evidence at transcript level: Swiss-Prot protein existence level 2. Involved in oxygen transport from the lung to the various peripheral tissues. From Pongo pygmaeus (Bornean orangutan).
   3313..3368    +  polyA_signal   β-globin poly(A) signal: rabbit β-globin polyadenylation signal (Gil and Proudfoot, 1987)
   3724..3742    -  promoter       T7 promoter: promoter for bacteriophage T7 RNA polymerase
   3750..3905    +  CDS            lacZα (fragment): LacZα fragment of β-galactosidase; lacZ fragment
   3910..4338    +  rep_origin     f1 ori (sequence partly withheld): f1 bacteriophage origin of replication; arrow indicates direction of (+) strand synthesis
   4391..4495    +  promoter       AmpR promoter: bla
   4496..5356    +  CDS            AmpR: β-lactamase; bla; confers resistance to ampicillin, carbenicillin, and related antibiotics
   5527..6115    +  rep_origin     ori: high-copy-number ColE1/pMB1/pBR322/pUC origin of replication
   6298..6390    +  CDS            lacI (fragment): lac repressor; lacI; The lac repressor binds to the lac operator to inhibit transcription in E. coli. This inhibition can be relieved by adding lactose or isopropyl-β-D-thiogalactopyranoside (IPTG).
   6403..6424    +  protein_bind   CAP binding site: CAP binding activates transcription in the presence of cAMP. E. coli catabolite activator protein
   6439..6469    +  promoter       lac promoter: promoter for the E. coli lac operon
   6477..6493    +  protein_bind   lac operator: The lac repressor binds to the lac operator to inhibit transcription in E. coli. This inhibition can be relieved by adding lactose or isopropyl-β-D-thiogalactopyranoside (IPTG). lac repressor encoded by lacI
   6538..6556    +  promoter       T3 promoter: promoter for bacteriophage T3 RNA polymerase
>Addgene plasmid #249413 | pCAG-mouseSlc9c1(ΔExchanger/ΔVSD (S1-S3))-PA | addgene full sequence | sequence record 501136 | Addgene NGS Result
GAGCTCATCGATACTCGACATTGATTATTGACTAGTTATTAATAGTAATCAATTACGGGGTCATTAGTTC
ATAGCCCATATATGGAGTTCCGCGTTACATAACTTACGGTAAATGGCCCGCCTGGCTGACCGCCCAACGA
CCCCCGCCCATTGACGTCAATAATGACGTATGTTCCCATAGTAACGCCAATAGGGACTTTCCATTGACGT
CAATGGGTGGAGTATTTACGGTAAACTGCCCACTTGGCAGTACATCAAGTGTATCATATGCCAAGTACGC
CCCCTATTGACGTCAATGACGGTAAATGGCCCGCCTGGCATTATGCCCAGTACATGACCTTATGGGACTT
TCCTACTTGGCAGTACATCTACGTATTAGTCATCGCTATTACCATGGTCGAGGTGAGCCCCACGTTCTGC
TTCACTCTCCCCATCTCCCCCCCCTCCCCACCCCCAATTTTGTATTTATTTATTTTTTAATTATTTTGTG
CAGCGATGGGGGCGGGGGGGGGGGGGGSGCGCGCCAGGGGGGGGGGGGGGGGGGGAGGGGGGGGGSGGGG
SGAGGCGGAGAGGTGCGGCGGCAGCCAATCAGAGCGGCGCGCTCCGAAAGTTTCCTTTTATGGCGAGGCG
GCGGCGGCGGCGGCCCTATAAAAAGCGAAGCGCGCGGCGGGCGGGAGTCGCTGCGCGCTGCCTTCGCCCC
GTGCCCCGCTCCGCCGCCGCCTCGCGCCGCCCGCCCCGGCTCTGACTGACCGCGTTACTCCCACAGGTGA
GCGGGCGGGACGGCCCTTCTCCTCCGGGCTGTAATTAGCGCTTGGTTTAATGACGGCTTGTTTCTTTTCT
GTGGCTGCGTGAAAGCCTTGAGGGGCTCCGGGAGGGCCCTTTGTGCGGGGGGAGCGGCTCGGGGGGTGCG
TGCGTGTGTGTGTGCGTGGGGAGCGCCGCGTGCGGCTCCGCGCTGCCCGGCGGCTGTGAGCGCTGCGGGC
GCGGCGCGGGGCTTTGTGCGCTCCGCAGTGTGCGCGAGGGGAGCGCGGCCGGGGGCGGTGCCCCGCGGTG
CGGGGGGGGCTGCGAGGGGAACAAAGGCTGCGTGCGGGGTGTGTGCGTGGGGGGGTGAGCAGGGGGTGTG
GGCGCGTCGGTCGGGCTGCAACCCCCCCTGCACCCCCCTCCCCGAGTTGCTGAGCACGGCCCGGCTTCGG
GTGCGGGGCTCCGTACGGGGCGTGGCGCGGGGCTCGCCGTGCCGGGCGGGGGGTGGCGGCAGGTGGGGGT
GCCGGGCGGGGCGGGGCCGCCTCGGGCCGGGGRGGGCTCGGGGGAGGGGCGCGGCGGCCCCCGGAGCGCC
GGCGGCTGTCGAGGCGCGGCGAGCCGCAGCCATTGCCTTTTATGGTAATCGTGCGAGAGGGCGCAGGGAC
TTCCTTTGTCCCAAATCTGTGCGGAGCCGAAATCTGGGAGGCGCCGCCGCACCCCCTCTAGCGGGCGCGG
GGCGAAGCGGTGCGGCGCCGGCAGGAAGGAAATGGGCGGGGAGGGCCTTCGTGCGTCGCCGCGCCGCCGT
CCCCTTCTCCCTCTCCAGCCTCGGGGCTGTCCGCGGGGGGACGGCTGCCTTCGGGGGGGACGGGGCAGGG
CGGGGTTCGGCTTCTGGCGTGTGACCGGCGGCTCTAGCCTCTGCTAACCATGTTCATGCCTTCTTCTTTT
TCCTACAGCTCCTGGGCAACGTGCTGGTTATTGTGCTGTCTCATCATTTTGGCAAATCTAGAGGATCCCT
GCAGGAATTCGATATCAAGCTTGTCGACGCCGCCATGAACGTGATTCGACTCCTTCGTATACTGCGCATC
TTGAAGCTTGTAACACCAAAACTGCTGCAAATCATAGACAAAAGGATGAGCCAGCAGATATCATTTCGGT
ATTCTATACTGAAAGGCTATGTCCAAGGGGAAATGGATGTACTGAATATAATTGATCAGATTGCAAGTTC
CAAACAGACTAAACAGATATTGTTAAAGCGGGTAATGAGGAATATGGAACATGCTATGAAAGAGCTAGGC
TACTTAGAGTATGACCATCCGGAAATCGCTGTCACTATGAAAACCAAGGAGGAGATTAATGTCATGCTCA
ATATGGCCAGAGAAATTGTCAAGGCTTTCAGGTCCAAAGGAATTATACACAAGGTGGAAGGCACTGAGAT
TAACAAGTTAATCATGGCCAAAAAGATCCAGGTGCTTGATCTGCAGTCTGTTATCCAGCCATTTAATGTT
GAAGAAGCCCCGTGCAATATCCCATGGCTTAGTGAAGATCCTGAAGCCATAACCTTTATTCAGGAAAAAG
CAAAAGTTGTAACATTTGACTGTGGAAATAACATATTTGAAGAAGGTGATGAGCCAGAAGGAATCTATGT
AATAATTTCAGGCATGGTTAAGCTTAAAAGGTCAAAACCACACCTGGAGATGGAAAGAGTATCCGCAGAG
TCAGAGATTAAAATTCATCCACTGCCCCACACAGAGTACCTGCTCAGCGGGGAGATAATAGGAGAGTTAA
ACTGTCTGACTAAAGAACGGATGCAATATTCTGCCACCTGCAAAACTGTTGTGGAGACATATTTTATTCC
CATTAGCCACTTGTATGAAGGCTTTGAAAAAAGATGTCCTAACATGAAACATAAAATGTGGCAAAAAATC
GGACTTGCCATTACTGCCCAAAAGATCCGAGAACACTTATCTTTTGAGGACTGGAACTACAAGCTGCAGT
TGAAACTCTGCAATGCCTTCATAAGAGACATCCCCAAGTCCATGAAAACTGACATCTATGACGAAACGGT
AACCCACGTTGTCCTCATCCATGGATCTGCTGAGGACTGCCAGCTGCGAAAAATTTATAAGGCGCCTTTC
CTAATTCCTGTGACGTGCCATCAGATACAAGGCATGGAAGACTTCACAAAAGTGATGATTATTCAAACTT
CAATTGCTGTAAGAAAATTCAGATGGAATGTAAGAAAGTACATCCCACCTCGAAGAATTTCGATGAAACC
AGATTCTGAAAGAGAATCTTTTGAAACATTGGATGAAACCTCTGAAGAGGACAATGGTAAGAAAGAGAAT
CAAGAAAATGAGGAATTGATAGAAGAGAATATTAACATCGCTAGCGGCGTTGCCATGCCAGGTGCCGAAG
ATGATGTGGTGTAAATCGAGACTCCTCAGGTGCAGGCTGCCTATCAGAAGGTGGTGGCTGGTGTGGCCAA
TGCCCTGGCTCACAAATACCACTGAGATCTTTTTCCCTCTGCCAAAAATTATGGGGACATCATGAAGCCC
CTTGAGCATCTGACTTCTGGCTAATAAAGGAAATTTATTTTCATTGCAATAGTGTGTTGGAATTTTTTGT
GTCTCTCACTCGGAAGGACATATGGGAGGGCAAATCATTTAAAACATCAGAATGAGTATTTGGTTTAGAG
TTTGGCAACATATGCCCATATGCTGGCTGCCATGAACAAAGGTTGGCTATAAAGAGGTCATCAGTATATG
AAACAGCCCCCTGCTGTCCATTCCTTATTCCATAGAAAAGCCTTGACTTGAGGTTAGATTTTTTTTATAT
TTTGTTTTGTGTTATTTTTTTCTTTAACATCCCTAAAATTTTCCTTACATGTTTTACTAGCCAGATTTTT
CCTCCTCTCCTGACTACTCCCAGTCATAGCTGTCCCTCTTCTCTTATGAAGATCCCTCGACTTAATTAAG
GTACCCAATTCGCCCTATAGTGAGTCGTATTACGCGCGCTCACTGGCCGTCGTTTTACAACGTCGTGACT
GGGAAAACCCTGGCGTTACCCAACTTAATCGCCTTGCAGCACATCCCCCTTTCGCCAGCTGGCGTAATAG
CGAAGAGGCCCGCACCGATCGCCCTTCCCAACAGTTGCGCAGCCTGAATGGCGAATGGG
[124 nt withheld, positions 3910-4033]
C
[91 nt withheld, positions 4035-4125]
A
[49 nt withheld, positions 4127-4175]
CCTTTGACGTTGGAGTCCACGTTCTTT
[37 nt withheld, positions 4203-4239]
ACCCTATCTCGGTCTATTCTTTTGATTTATAAGGGATTTTGCCGATTTCGGCCTATTGGTTAAAAAATGA
GCTGATTTAACAAAAATTTAACGCGAATTTTAACAAAATATTAACGCTTACAATTTAGGTGGCACTTTTC
GGGGAAATGTGCGCGGAACCCCTATTTGTTTATTTTTCTAAATACATTCAAATATGTATCCGCTCATGAG
ACAATAACCCTGATAAATGCTTCAATAATATTGAAAAAGGAAGAGTATGAGTATTCAACATTTCCGTGTC
GCCCTTATTCCCTTTTTTGCGGCATTTTGCCTTCCTGTTTTTGCTCACCCAGAAACGCTGGTGAAAGTAA
AAGATGCTGAAGATCAGTTGGGTGCACGAGTGGGTTACATCGAACTGGATCTCAACAGCGGTAAGATCCT
TGAGAGTTTTCGCCCCGAAGAACGTTTTCCAATGATGAGCACTTTTAAAGTTCTGCTATGTGGCGCGGTA
TTATCCCGTATTGACGCCGGGCAAGAGCAACTCGGTCGCCGCATACACTATTCTCAGAATGACTTGGTTG
AGTACTCACCAGTCACAGAAAAGCATCTTACGGATGGCATGACAGTAAGAGAATTATGCAGTGCTGCCAT
AACCATGAGTGATAACACTGCGGCCAACTTACTTCTGACAACGATCGGAGGACCGAAGGAGCTAACCGCT
TTTTTGCACAACATGGGGGATCATGTAACTCGCCTTGATCGTTGGGAACCGGAGCTGAATGAAGCCATAC
CAAACGACGAGCGTGACACCACGATGCCTGTAGCAATGGCAACAACGTTGCGCAAACTATTAACTGGCGA
ACTACTTACTCTAGCTTCCCGGCAACAATTAATAGACTGGATGGAGGCGGATAAAGTTGCAGGACCACTT
CTGCGCTCGGCCCTTCCGGCTGGCTGGTTTATTGCTGATAAATCTGGAGCCGGTGAGCGTGGGTCTCGCG
GTATCATTGCAGCACTGGGGCCAGATGGTAAGCCCTCCCGTATCGTAGTTATCTACACGACGGGGAGTCA
GGCAACTATGGATGAACGAAATAGACAGATCGCTGAGATAGGTGCCTCACTGATTAAGCATTGGTAACTG
TCAGACCAAGTTTACTCATATATACTTTAGATTGATTTAAAACTTCATTTTTAATTTAAAAGGATCTAGG
TGAAGATCCTTTTTGATAATCTCATGACCAAAATCCCTTAACGTGAGTTTTCGTTCCACTGAGCGTCAGA
CCCCGTAGAAAAGATCAAAGGATCTTCTTGAGATCCTTTTTTTCTGCGCGTAATCTGCTGCTTGCAAACA
AAAAAACCACCGCTACCAGCGGTGGTTTGTTTGCCGGATCAAGAGCTACCAACTCTTTTTCCGAAGGTAA
CTGGCTTCAGCAGAGCGCAGATACCAAATACTGTTCTTCTAGTGTAGCCGTAGTTAGGCCACCACTTCAA
GAACTCTGTAGCACCGCCTACATACCTCGCTCTGCTAATCCTGTTACCAGTGGCTGCTGCCAGTGGCGAT
AAGTCGTGTCTTACCGGGTTGGACTCAAGACGATAGTTACCGGATAAGGCGCAGCGGTCGGGCTGAACGG
GGGGTTCGTGCACACAGCCCAGCTTGGAGCGAACGACCTACACCGAACTGAGATACCTACAGCGTGAGCT
ATGAGAAAGCGCCACGCTTCCCGAAGGGAGAAAGGCGGACAGGTATCCGGTAAGCGGCAGGGTCGGAACA
GGAGAGCGCACGAGGGAGCTTCCAGGGGGAAACGCCTGGTATCTTTATAGTCCTGTCGGGTTTCGCCACC
TCTGACTTGAGCGTCGATTTTTGTGATGCTCGTCAGGGGGGCGGAGCCTATGGAAAAACGCCAGCAACGC
GGCCTTTTTACGGTTCCTGGCCTTTTGCTGGCCTTTTGCTCACATGTTCTTTCCTGCGTTATCCCCTGAT
TCTGTGGATAACCGTATTACCGCCTTTGAGTGAGCTGATACCGCTCGCCGCAGCCGAACGACCGAGCGCA
GCGAGTCAGTGAGCGAGGAAGCGGAAGAGCGCCCAATACGCAAACCGCCTCTCCCCGCGCGTTGGCCGAT
TCATTAATGCAGCTGGCACGACAGGTTTCCCGACTGGAAAGCGGGCAGTGAGCGCAACGCAATTAATGTG
AGTTAGCTCACTCATTAGGCACCCCAGGCTTTACACTTTATGCTTCCGGCTCGTATGTTGTGTGGAATTG
TGAGCGGATAACAATTTCACACAGGAAACAGCTATGACCATGATTACGCCAAGCGCGCAATTAACCCTCA
CTAAAGGGAACAAAAGCTG
